>Addgene plasmid #176858 | PZac2.1 gfaABC1D-HA-BioID2-SAPAP3 | addgene full sequence | sequence record 348844 | Addgene NGS Result
AGCGCCCAATACGCAAACCGCCTCTCCCCGCGCGTTGGCCGATTCATTAATGCAGCTGGCACGACAGGTT
TCCCGACTGGAAAGCGGGCAGTGAGCGCAACGCAATTAATGTGAGTTAGCTCACTCATTAGGCACCCCAG
GCTTTACACTTTATGCTTCCGGCTCGTATGTTGTGTGGAATTGTGAGCGGATAACAATTTCACACAGGAA
ACAGCTATGACCATGATTACGCCAGATTTAATTAAGGCCTTAATTAGGCTGCGCGCTCGCTCGCTCACTG
AGGCCGCCCGGGCAAAGCCCGGGCGTCGGGCGACCTTTGGTCGCCCGGCCTCAGTGAGCGAGCGAGCGCG
CAGAGAGGGAGTGGCCAACTCCATCACTAGGGGTTCCTTGTAGTTAATGATTAACCCGCCATGCTACTTA
TCTACGTAGCCATGCTCTAGGAAGATCTAACATATCCTGGTGTGGAGTAGGGGACGCTGCTCTGACAGAG
GCTCGGGGGCCTGAGCTGGCTCTGTGAGCTGGGGAGGAGGCAGACAGCCAGGCCTTGTCTGCAAGCAGAC
CTGGCAGCATTGGGCTGGCCGCCCCCCAGGGCCTCCTCTTCATGCCCAGTGAATGACTCACCTTGGCACA
GACACAATGTTCGGGGTGGGCACAGTGCCTGCTTCCCGCCGCACCCCAGCCCCCCTCAAATGCCTTCCGA
GAAGCCCATTGAGCAGGGGGCTTGCATTGCACCCCAGCCTGACAGCCTGGCATCTTGGGATAAAAGCAGC
ACAGCCCCCTAGGGGCTGCCCTTGCTGTGTGGCGCCACCGGCGGTGGAGAACAAGGCTCTATTCAGCCTG
TGCCCAGGAAAGGGGATCAGGGGATGCCCAGGCATGGACAGTGGGTGGCAGGGGGGGAGAGGAGGGCTGT
CTGCTTCCCAGAAGTCCAAGGACACAAATGGGTGAGGGGAGAGCTCTCCCCATAGCTGGGCTGCGGCCCA
ACCCCACCCCCTCAGGCTATGCCAGGGGGTGTTGCCAGGGGCACCCGGGCATCGCCAGTCTAGCCCACTC
CTTCATAAAGCCCTCGCATCCCAGGAGCGAGCAGAGCCAGAGCAGGTTGGAGAGGAGACGCATCACCTCC
GCTGCTCGCAAGCTTTATTGCGGTAGTTTATCACAGTTAAATTGCTAACGCAGTCAGTGCTTCTGACACA
ACAGTCTCGAACTTAAGCTGCAGAAGTTGGTCGTGAGGCACTGGGCAGGTAAGTATCAAGGTTACAAGAC
AGGTTTAAGGAGACCAATAGAAACTGGGCTTGTCGAGACAGAGAAGACTCTTGCGTTTCTGATAGGCACC
TATTGGTCTTACTGACATCCACTTTGCCTTTCTCTCCACAGGTGTCCACTCCCAGTTCAATTACAGCTCT
TAAGGCTAGAGTACTTAATACGACTCACTATAGGATGTACCCTTACGATGTACCGGATTACGCAGCTAGC
ACCATGTTCAAAAATCTTATTTGGCTGAAGGAAGTTGATAGCACCCAGGAGCGGCTTAAGGAATGGAATG
TCTCCTATGGCACTGCACTCGTCGCCGATAGACAGACCAAAGGTAGAGGCGGTCTCGGACGGAAGTGGTT
GAGTCAGGAGGGCGGTCTTTACTTCTCTTTCTTGTTGAATCCAAAAGAGTTTGAAAATTTGTTGCAACTT
CCACTGGTCTTGGGACTCTCCGTGAGCGAGGCACTCGAAGAGATTACAGAGATACCATTTAGTCTGAAGT
GGCCCAACGACGTTTATTTTCAGGAGAAAAAGGTTTCAGGGGTCCTTTGTGAGCTCAGTAAGGACAAGCT
GATAGTGGGAATCGGTATAAACGTGAATCAAAGAGAGATCCCTGAAGAGATCAAGGATCGGGCCACAACA
CTTTATGAAATCACTGGAAAGGATTGGGACAGAAAGGAGGTCTTGCTGAAGGTTCTCAAGCGAATTTCCG
AAAATCTCAAGAAATTTAAGGAAAAATCCTTTAAAGAGTTCAAAGGAAAAATTGAGTCAAAGATGTTGTA
CCTTGGAGAGGAGGTTAAACTCTTGGGAGAAGGCAAGATTACCGGGAAACTTGTGGGCCTGAGTGAAAAG
GGCGGTGCTTTGATACTTACAGAGGAAGGCATAAAGGAGATACTGTCCGGCGAATTTAGCTTGCGACGGT
CACCTCGAGCTCGGATCATGAGGGGTTACCATGGCGACCGAGGCAGCCATCCCCGCCCAGCCCGCTTTGC
TGACCAACAGCATATGGACGTGGGCCCAGCTGCCAGGGCCCCGTACCTGCTGGGCTCCAGGGAGGCCTTC
TCCACCGAGCCCCGCTTCTGTGCTCCGAGAGCTGGCCTGGGACACCTTTCTCCAGAAGGACCCCTGAGCC
TGAGTGAGGGTCCATCATCAGTAGGCCCTGAGGGAGGCCCAGGGGGGGTGGGGGCTGGGGGAGGCAGCAG
TACCTTCCCCAGGATGTACCCCGGCCAGGGCCCCTTCGACACCTGTGAAGACTGTGTGGGCCACCCACAG
GGCAAGGGTGCCACCCGACTGCCTCCCACACTCCTGGACCAGTTTGAAAAGCAATTGCCAGTCCAACAAG
ATGGCTTCCACACACTCCCATACCAGCGAGGTCCAGCAGGGCCTGGTCCTGGACCTGGATCTGGCGCTGC
CCCCGAGGCTCGCAGCGAGAGTCCTAGCCGCATCCGGCACCTGGTTCACTCAGTGCAGAAGCTCTTTGCC
AAGTCCCACTCTCTGGAGGCACCCGGGAAGCGAGACTATAACGGGCCCAAGGCCGACGGAAGAGGTAGCT
CTGGGGGAGACAGCTACTCTGGTCCAGGCTCTGGAGGCACCCCCACCTCCCACCACCACCATCACCACCA
CCATCACCACCACCACCAGTCCCGGCATGGCAAACGGAGCAAGAGCAAGGACCGCAAGGGGGATGGGCGA
CACCAGACCAAGGCCACAGGCTGGTGGAGCTCTGATGACAATTTGGACAGTGACAGTGGCTTTCTGGGTG
GGAGACCTCCTGGAGAGCCTGGTGGCCCCTTCTGCCTGGATGCTCCAGATGGGTCCTACAGGGACTTGAG
CTTCAAGGGGCGTTCGGGCGGGTCGGAAGGCCGCTGCCTTGCCTGCACTGGCATGTCCATGTCCCTGGAT
GGACAGTCAGTCAAGCGAAGTGCCTGGCATACCATGATGGTCAGCCAGGGCCGGGATGGATACCCAGGGG
CCGGGCCAGGCAAGGGGCTCCTGGGTCCAGAGACCAAGGCCAAAGCCAGGACTTATCACTATTTGCAGGT
GCCGCAAGATGACTGGGGGGGTTACCCCACGGGTGGCAAGGATGGGGAGATCCCCTGCCGCAGGATGCGG
AGCGGCAGCTACATCAAAGCCATGGGGGATGAGGAGAGTGGAGACTCAGATGGTAGCCCCAAGACGTCTC
CAAAAGCACTTGCCCGACGCTTTGCCTCCCGCCGTTCCTCCAGCGTGGACACAGCCAGGATCAACTGCTG
TGTCCCACCCCGGATCCATCCCCGGAGTTCCATCCCTGGCTACAGCCGTTCCCTCACAACTGGACAGCTA
AGCGAAGAGTTTAACCAGCAGCTGGAGGCCGTGTGCGGGTCCGTGTTTGGGGAGCTTGAGTCCCAGGCCG
TGGACGCCCTGGACCTGCCCGGCTGTTTCCGCATGCGGAGCCACAGCTACCTCCGGGCCATCCAGGCCGG
CTGCTCTCAAGACGACGACTGCCTACCCCTCCTTGCTGCCCCTGCCTCCGTCTCAGGGAGGCCCGGCTCC
TCCTTCAACTTCAGAAAGGCCCCGCCCCCCATCCCGCCGGGAAGCCAGGCCCCACCCCGCATCTCCATCA
CCGCCCAGAGCAGCACCGACTCTGCCCACGAGAGCTTCACCGCAGCAGAGGGCCCGGCCCGGCGCTGCAG
CTCCGCGGACGGGCTGGACGGCCCCACCATGGGCGCACGCACCCTCGAGTTGGCACCGGTGCCACCCCGA
GCCAGTCCCAAGCCCCCCACACTCATCATCAAGACCATCCCTGGCCGGGAGGAGCTGCGGAGCTTGGCAC
GACAGCGGAAGTGGCGGCCGTCCATTGGGGTGCAGGTGGAGACAATCTCAGACTCGGACACCGAGAACAG
GAGTCGAAGAGAATTCCACTCCATTGGCGTTCAGGTGGAAGAGGACAAGAGGCGGGCGAGGTTCAAGCGC
TCCAACAGCGTGACAGCCGGTGTGCAGGCAGACCTGGAGCTGGAGGGCCTGGCCGGCCTGGCCACTGTGG
CCACAGAAGACAAGGCCCTGCAGTTCGGACGCTCCTTCCAGAGGCACGCCTCTGAGCCCCAGCCCGGCCC
TCGGGCCCCCACCTACTCAGTCTTCCGCACGGTCCACACACAGGGCCAGTGGGCCTACCGCGAGGGCTAC
CCACTGCCGTATGAGCCGCCGGCCACCGATGGGTCGCCTGGCCCTACCCCTGTCCCAGCCCCCGGTCCCG
GGTCCGGCCGCCGTGATTCCTGGATGGAGCGGGGTTCACGTAGCCTCCCCGACTCAGGCCGCACGTCCCC
CTGCCCACGGGATGGCGAGTGGTTCATCAAGATGCTGCGGGCAGAGGTGGAGAAACTGGAACACTGGTGC
CAGCAGATGGAGCGTGAGGCGGAGGACTATGAGCTGCCCGAGGAGATCTTAGAGAAGATTCGCAGTGCCG
TGGGCAGTACGCAACTTCTCCTGTCTCAGAAGGTCCAGCAGTTCTTCAGGCTGTGTCAGCAAAGCTTGGA
CCCCACTGCGTTCCCTGTGCCCACCTTCCAGGACCTGGCCGGTTTCTGGGACCTCCTGCAGCTCTCCATT
GAGGATGTGACCCTCAAGTTCCTGGAACTACAACAACTCAAGGCCAACAGCTGGAAACTCCTGGAGCCGA
AGGAGGAGAAGAAGGTCCCTCCGCCGATACCAAAGAAGCCCTCGCGGGGGCGGGGCGTGCCGGTGAAGGA
GCGCTCCCTGGACTCGGTGGACCGGCAGCGGCAGGAAGCGCGCAAGCGGCTCCTGGCGGCCAAGCGCGCC
GCCTCGTTCCGCCACAGTTCGGCTACCGAGAGCGCGGACAGCATCGAGATCTACATCCCCGAGGCCCAGA
CCAGGCTGTAGGATCCAATTCGCTTATCGATAATCAACCTCTGGATTACAAAATTTGTGAAAGATTGACT
GGTATTCTTAACTATGTTGCTCCTTTTACGCTATGTGGATACGCTGCTTTAATGCCTTTGTATCATGCTA
TTGCTTCCCGTATGGCTTTCATTTTCTCCTCCTTGTATAAATCCTGGTTGCTGTCTCTTTATGAGGAGTT
GTGGCCCGTTGTCAGGCAACGTGGCGTGGTGTGCACTGTGTTTGCTGACGCAACCCCCACTGGTTGGGGC
ATTGCCACCACCTGTCAGCTCCTTTCCGGGACTTTCGCTTTCCCCCTCCCTATTGCCACGGCGGAACTCA
TCGCCGCCTGCCTTGCCCGCTGCTGGACAGGGGCTCGGCTGTTGGGCACTGACAATTCCGTGGTGTTGTC
GGGGAAATCATCGTCCTTTCCTTGGCTGCTCGCCTATGTTGCCACCTGGATTCTGCGCGGGACGTCCTTC
TGCTACGTCCCTTCGGCCCTCAATCCAGCGGACCTTCCTTCCCGCGGCCTGCTGCCGGCTCTGCGGCCTC
TTCCGCGTCTTCGCCTTCGCCCTCAGACGAGTCGGATCTCCCTTTGGGCCGCCTCCCCGCATCGATACCG
GAATTCTGCAGATATCTAGAGTCGACCCGGGCGGCCGCTTCGAGCAGACATGATAAGATACATTGATGAG
TTTGGACAAACCACAACTAGAATGCAGTGAAAAAAATGCTTTATTTGTGAAATTTGTGATGCTATTGCTT
TATTTGTAACCATTATAAGCTGCAATAAACAAGTTAACAACAACAATTGCATTCATTTTATGTTTCAGGT
TCAGGGGGAGATGTGGGAGGTTTTTTAAAGCAAGTAAAACCTCTACAAATGTGGTAAAATCGATAAGGAT
CTTCCTAGAGCATGGCTACGTAGATAAGTAGCATGGCGGGTTAATCATTAACTACAAGGAACCCCTAGTG
ATGGAGTTGGCCACTCCCTCTCTGCGCGCTCGCTCGCTCACTGAGGCCGGGCGACCAAAGGTCGCCCGAC
GCCCGGGCTTTGCCCGGGCGGCCTCAGTGAGCGAGCGAGCGCGCAGCCTTAATTAACCTAATTCACTGGC
CGTCGTTTTACAACGTCGTGACTGGGAAAACCCTGGCGTTACCCAACTTAATCGCCTTGCAGCACATCCC
CCTTTCGCCAGCTGGCGTAATAGCGAAGAGGCCCGCACCGATCGCCCTTCCCAACAGTTGCGCAGCCTGA
ATGGCGAATGGG
[124 nt withheld, positions 6383-6506]
C
[91 nt withheld, positions 6508-6598]
A
[49 nt withheld, positions 6600-6648]
CCTTTGACGTTGGAGTCCACGTTCTTT
[37 nt withheld, positions 6676-6712]
ACCCTATCTCGGTCTATTCTTTTGATTTATAAGGGATTTTGCCGATTTCGGCCTATTGGTTAAAAAATGA
GCTGATTTAACAAAAATTTAACGCGAATTTTAACAAAATATTAACGCTTACAATTTAGGTGGCACTTTTC
GGGGAAATGTGCGCGGAACCCCTATTTGTTTATTTTTCTAAATACATTCAAATATGTATCCGCTCATGAG
ACAATAACCCTGATAAATGCTTCAATAATATTGAAAAAGGAAGAGTATGAGTATTCAACATTTCCGTGTC
GCCCTTATTCCCTTTTTTGCGGCATTTTGCCTTCCTGTTTTTGCTCACCCAGAAACGCTGGTGAAAGTAA
AAGATGCTGAAGATCAGTTGGGTGCACGAGTGGGTTACATCGAACTGGATCTCAACAGCGGTAAGATCCT
TGAGAGTTTTCGCCCCGAAGAACGTTTTCCAATGATGAGCACTTTTAAAGTTCTGCTATGTGGCGCGGTA
TTATCCCGTATTGACGCCGGGCAAGAGCAACTCGGTCGCCGCATACACTATTCTCAGAATGACTTGGTTG
AGTACTCACCAGTCACAGAAAAGCATCTTACGGATGGCATGACAGTAAGAGAATTATGCAGTGCTGCCAT
AACCATGAGTGATAACACTGCGGCCAACTTACTTCTGACAACGATCGGAGGACCGAAGGAGCTAACCGCT
TTTTTGCACAACATGGGGGATCATGTAACTCGCCTTGATCGTTGGGAACCGGAGCTGAATGAAGCCATAC
CAAACGACGAGCGTGACACCACGATGCCTGTAGCAATGGCAACAACGTTGCGCAAACTATTAACTGGCGA
ACTACTTACTCTAGCTTCCCGGCAACAATTAATAGACTGGATGGAGGCGGATAAAGTTGCAGGACCACTT
CTGCGCTCGGCCCTTCCGGCTGGCTGGTTTATTGCTGATAAATCTGGAGCCGGTGAGCGTGGGTCTCGCG
GTATCATTGCAGCACTGGGGCCAGATGGTAAGCCCTCCCGTATCGTAGTTATCTACACGACGGGGAGTCA
GGCAACTATGGATGAACGAAATAGACAGATCGCTGAGATAGGTGCCTCACTGATTAAGCATTGGTAACTG
TCAGACCAAGTTTACTCATATATACTTTAGATTGATTTAAAACTTCATTTTTAATTTAAAAGGATCTAGG
TGAAGATCCTTTTTGATAATCTCATGACCAAAATCCCTTAACGTGAGTTTTCGTTCCACTGAGCGTCAGA
CCCCGTAGAAAAGATCAAAGGATCTTCTTGAGATCCTTTTTTTCTGCGCGTAATCTGCTGCTTGCAAACA
AAAAAACCACCGCTACCAGCGGTGGTTTGTTTGCCGGATCAAGAGCTACCAACTCTTTTTCCGAAGGTAA
CTGGCTTCAGCAGAGCGCAGATACCAAATACTGTTCTTCTAGTGTAGCCGTAGTTAGGCCACCACTTCAA
GAACTCTGTAGCACCGCCTACATACCTCGCTCTGCTAATCCTGTTACCAGTGGCTGCTGCCAGTGGCGAT
AAGTCGTGTCTTACCGGGTTGGACTCAAGACGATAGTTACCGGATAAGGCGCAGCGGTCGGGCTGAACGG
GGGGTTCGTGCACACAGCCCAGCTTGGAGCGAACGACCTACACCGAACTGAGATACCTACAGCGTGAGCT
ATGAGAAAGCGCCACGCTTCCCGAAGGGAGAAAGGCGGACAGGTATCCGGTAAGCGGCAGGGTCGGAACA
GGAGAGCGCACGAGGGAGCTTCCAGGGGGAAACGCCTGGTATCTTTATAGTCCTGTCGGGTTTCGCCACC
TCTGACTTGAGCGTCGATTTTTGTGATGCTCGTCAGGGGGGCGGAGCCTATGGAAAAACGCCAGCAACGC
GGCCTTTTTACGGTTCCTGGCCTTTTGCTGGCCTTTTGCTCACATGTTCTTTCCTGCGTTATCCCCTGAT
TCTGTGGATAACCGTATTACCGCCTTTGAGTGAGCTGATACCGCTCGCCGCAGCCGAACGACCGAGCGCA
GCGAGTCAGTGAGCGAGGAAGCGGAAG
Features (pLannotate 1.2.2; 17 found; start..end, strand, type, name):
      2..94      +  CDS            lacI (fragment): lac repressor; lacI; The lac repressor binds to the lac operator to inhibit transcription in E. coli. This inhibition can be relieved by adding lactose or isopropyl-β-D-thiogalactopyranoside (IPTG).
    107..128     +  protein_bind   CAP binding site: CAP binding activates transcription in the presence of cAMP. E. coli catabolite activator protein
    143..173     +  promoter       lac promoter: promoter for the E. coli lac operon
    181..197     +  protein_bind   lac operator: The lac repressor binds to the lac operator to inhibit transcription in E. coli. This inhibition can be relieved by adding lactose or isopropyl-β-D-thiogalactopyranoside (IPTG). lac repressor encoded by lacI
    258..388     -  repeat_region  AAV2 ITR (fragment): inverted terminal repeat of adeno-associated virus serotype 2 inverted
   1239..1371    +  intron         chimeric intron: chimera between introns from human β-globin and immunoglobulin heavy chain genes
   1416..1434    +  promoter       T7 promoter: promoter for bacteriophage T7 RNA polymerase
   2188..5118    +  CDS            Dlgap3: DLGP3_MOUSE - Also known as Dap3. Experimental evidence at protein level: Swiss-Prot protein existence level 1. May play a role in the molecular organization of synapses and neuronal cell signaling. Could be an adapter protein linking ion channel to the subsynaptic cytoskeleton. May induce enrichment of PSD- 95/SAP90 at the plasma membrane. From Mus musculus (Mouse).
   5142..5730    +  misc_feature   WPRE: woodchuck hepatitis virus posttranscriptional regulatory element
   5794..5915    -  polyA_signal   SV40 poly(A) signal: SV40 polyadenylation signal
   5938..6006    -  CDS            large T antigen (fragment): large T antigen from SV40 (simian virus 40)
   6077..6207    +  repeat_region  AAV2 ITR (fragment): inverted terminal repeat of adeno-associated virus serotype 2 inverted
   6221..6378    +  CDS            lacZα (fragment): LacZα fragment of β-galactosidase; lacZ fragment
   6383..6811    +  rep_origin     f1 ori (sequence partly withheld): f1 bacteriophage origin of replication; arrow indicates direction of (+) strand synthesis
   6864..6968    +  promoter       AmpR promoter: bla
   6969..7829    +  CDS            AmpR: β-lactamase; bla; confers resistance to ampicillin, carbenicillin, and related antibiotics
   8000..8588    +  rep_origin     ori: high-copy-number ColE1/pMB1/pBR322/pUC origin of replication
