[The description below was written by a language model from this plasmid's Addgene catalogue record and pLannotate feature annotations shown in this document.]
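Description:
PZac2.1 gfaABC1D-HA-BioID2-SAPAP3 is an 8.8 kb AAV transfer (cis) plasmid built on the PZac2.1 backbone and designed to express a proximity-labelling fusion protein in astrocytes. It is maintained in E. coli through a high-copy ColE1/pUC-type origin and selected with ampicillin via the β-lactamase gene. The backbone also carries an f1 phage origin and remnants of the lac region (lacI and lacZα fragments, lac promoter and operator) that play no role in the payload. Two AAV2 inverted terminal repeats, both annotated as fragments, flank the expression cassette and provide the cis signals needed to replicate and package the intervening DNA into recombinant AAV particles.

Between the ITRs, the record lists the gfaABC1D promoter, a compact GFAP-derived promoter that is widely used to restrict expression to astrocytes. The automated feature table does not annotate it, but the unannotated stretch upstream of the chimeric β-globin/immunoglobulin intron is where it would be expected to lie. A T7 promoter follows the intron. The 3.7 kb insert encodes an N-terminal HA epitope tag, then BioID2 (the promiscuous biotin ligase derived from Aquifex aeolicus), fused to the N-terminus of mouse SAPAP3 (Dlgap3), a postsynaptic scaffold protein. Only the Dlgap3 portion is annotated in the table. A WPRE enhances transcript stability and expression, and an SV40 polyadenylation signal follows it, although this signal is annotated on the reverse strand.

In cells expressing the fusion, BioID2 biotinylates proteins near SAPAP3 so they can be captured and identified by mass spectrometry, while HA allows detection of the bait. The associated publication concerns astrocyte and neuron subproteomes and mechanisms related to obsessive-compulsive disorder.
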