Addgene plasmid #176858: PZac2.1 gfaABC1D-HA-BioID2-SAPAP3
Purpose: Expresses SAPAP3 protein fused with BioID2 at the N-terminus in astrocytes
Depositing lab: Baljit Khakh. Depositing organization: University of California, Los Angeles (UCLA). Publication: Astrocyte-neuron subproteomes and obsessive-compulsive disorder mechanisms. Soto JS, Jami-Alahmadi Y, Chacon J, Moye SL, Diaz-Castro B, Wohlschlegel JA, Khakh BS. Nature. 2023 Apr;616(7958):764-773. doi: 10.1038/s41586-023-05927-7. Epub 2023 Apr 12. PubMed 37046092.
Backbone
  Vector backbone: PZac2.1
  Backbone manufacturer: Khakh lab
  Backbone size w/o insert (bp): 5085
  Total vector size (bp): 8769
  Vector type: Bacterial Expression, AAV
Growth in bacteria
  Bacterial resistance: Ampicillin, 100 μg/mL
  Growth temperature: 37°C
  Growth strain: NEB Stable
  Copy number: Unknown
Gene/Insert
  Gene/Insert name: HA-BioID2-SAPAP3 (alt name: BioID2-SAPAP3)
  Species: M. musculus (mouse); Aquifex aeolicus
  Insert size (bp): 3684
  GenBank ID: NM_198618.5
  Promoter: gfaABC1D
  Tag / fusion protein: HA (N terminal on insert)
  Cloning method: Ligation Independent Cloning
  Sequencing primers: 5′ taatacgactcactatagg; 3′ gtggtttgtccaaactcatc
Resource information
  A portion of this plasmid was derived from a plasmid made by: Kyle Roux and Scott Soderling labs
Terms and licenses: Academic/Nonprofit Terms; Industry Terms: Not Available to Industry
How to cite: PZac2.1 gfaABC1D-HA-BioID2-SAPAP3 was a gift from Baljit Khakh (Addgene plasmid # 176858 ; http://n2t.net/addgene:176858 ; RRID:Addgene_176858)
